>Addgene plasmid #103202 | LSB-hsa-miR-1285-5p | depositor full sequence | sequence record 195453 | Full Sequence
AATTGAGGGGATAACGCAGGAAAGAACATGTGAGCAAAAGGCCAGCAAAAGGCCAGGAACCGTAAAAAGG
CCGCGTTGCTGGCGTTTTTCCATAGGCTCCGCCCCCCTGACGAGCATCACAAAAATCGACGCTCAAGTCA
GAGGTGGCGAAACCCGACAGGACTATAAAGATACCAGGCGTTTCCCCCTGGAAGCTCCCTCGTGCGCTCT
CCTGTTCCGACCCTGCCGCTTACCGGATACCTGTCCGCCTTTCTCCCTTCGGGAAGCGTGGCGCTTTCTC
ATAGCTCACGCTGTAGGTATCTCAGTTCGGTGTAGGTCGTTCGCTCCAAGCTGGGCTGTGTGCACGAACC
CCCCGTTCAGCCCGACCGCTGCGCCTTATCCGGTAACTATCGTCTTGAGTCCAACCCGGTAAGACACGAC
TTATCGCCACTGGCAGCAGCCACTGGTAACAGGATTAGCAGAGCGAGGTATGTAGGCGGTGCTACAGAGT
TCTTGAAGTGGTGGCCTAACTACGGCTACACTAGAAGAACAGTATTTGGTATCTGCGCTCTGCTGAAGCC
AGTTACCTTCGGAAAAAGAGTTGGTAGCTCTTGATCCGGCAAACAAACCACCGCTGGTAGCGGTGGTTTT
TTTGTTTGCAAGCAGCAGATTACGCGCAGAAAAAAAGGATCTCAAGAAGATCCTTTGATCTTTTCTACGG
GGTCTGACGCTCAGTGGAACGAAAACTCACGTTAAGGGATTTTGGTCATGAGATTATCAAAAAGGATCTT
CACCTAGATCCTTTTAAATTAAAAATGAAGTTTTAAATCAATCTAAAGTATATATGAGTAAACTTGGTCT
GACAGTTACCAATGCTTAATCAGTGAGGCACCTATCTCAGCGATCTGTCTATTTCGTTCATCCATAGTTG
CCTGACTCCCCGTCGTGTAGATAACTACGATACGGGAGGGCTTACCATCTGGCCCCAGTGCTGCAATGAT
ACCGCGAGAACCACGCTCACCGGCTCCAGATTTATCAGCAATAAACCAGCCAGCCGGAAGGGCCGAGCGC
AGAAGTGGTCCTGCAACTTTATCCGCCTCCATCCAGTCTATTAATTGTTGCCGGGAAGCTAGAGTAAGTA
GTTCGCCAGTTAATAGTTTGCGCAACGTTGTTGCCATTGCTACAGGCATCGTGGTGTCACGCTCGTCGTT
TGGTATGGCTTCATTCAGCTCCGGTTCCCAACGATCAAGGCGAGTTACATGATCCCCCATGTTGTGCAAA
AAAGCGGTTAGCTCCTTCGGTCCTCCGATCGTTGTCAGAAGTAAGTTGGCCGCAGTGTTATCACTCATGG
TTATGGCAGCACTGCATAATTCTCTTACTGTCATGCCATCCGTAAGATGCTTTTCTGTGACTGGTGAGTA
CTCAACCAAGTCATTCTGAGAATAGTGTATGCGGCGACCGAGTTGCTCTTGCCCGGCGTCAATACGGGAT
AATACCGCGCCACATAGCAGAACTTTAAAAGTGCTCATCATTGGAAAACGTTCTTCGGGGCGAAAACTCT
CAAGGATCTTACCGCTGTTGAGATCCAGTTCGATGTAACCCACTCGTGCACCCAACTGATCTTCAGCATC
TTTTACTTTCACCAGCGTTTCTGGGTGAGCAAAAACAGGAAGGCAAAATGCCGCAAAAAAGGGAATAAGG
GCGACACGGAAATGTTGAATACTCATACTCTTCCTTTTTCAATATTATTGAAGCATTTATCAGGGTTATT
GTCTCATGAGCGGATACATATTTGAATGTAGCTCCGAATTTCTCGAGGGCTTGTCGACGACGGCGGTCTC
CGTCGTCAGGATCATGAATTCGACCCGCCTGCCACCATGACCGAGTACAAGCCCACGGTGCGCCTCGCCA
CCCGCGACGACGTCCCCCGGGCCGTACGCACCCTCGCCGCCGCGTTCGCCGACTACCCCGCCACGCGCCA
CACCGTCGACCCGGACCGCCACATCGAGCGGGTCACCGAGCTGCAAGAACTCTTCCTCACGCGCGTCGGG
CTCGACATCGGCAAGGTGTGGGTCGCGGACGACGGCGCCGCGGTGGCGGTCTGGACCACGCCGGAGAGCG
TCGAAGCGGGGGCGGTGTTCGCCGAGATCGGCCCGCGCATGGCCGAGTTGAGCGGTTCCCGGCTGGCCGC
GCAGCAACAGATGGAAGGCCTCCTGGCGCCGCACCGGCCCAAGGAGCCCGCGTGGTTCCTGGCCACCGTC
GGCGTCTCGCCCGACCACCAGGGCAAGGGTCTGGGCAGCGCCGTCGTGCTCCCCGGAGTGGAGGCGGCCG
AGCGCGCCGGGGTGCCCGCCTTCCTGGAGACATCCGCGCCCCGCAACCTCCCCTTCTACGAGCGGCTCGG
CTTCACCGTCACCGCCGACGTCGAGGTGCCCGAAGGACCGCGCACCTGGTGCATGACCCGCAAGCCCGGT
GCCTGATACGCGTGAATTCACTCCTCAGGTGCAGGCTGCCTATCAGAAGGTGGTGGCTGGTGTGGCCAAT
GCCCTGGCTCACAAATACCACTGAGATCTTTTTCCCTCTGCCAAAAATTATGGGGACATCATGAAGCCCC
TTGAGCATCTGACTTCTGGCTAATAAAGGAAATTTATTTTCATTGCAATAGTGTGTTGGAATTTTTTGTG
TCTCTCACTCGGAAGGACATATGGGAGGGCAAATCATTTAAAACATCAGAATGAGTATTTGGTTTAGAGT
TTGGCAACATATGCCCATATGCTGGCTGCCATGAACAAAGGTTGGCTATAAAGAGGTCATCAGTATATGA
AACAGCCCCCTGCTGTCCATTCCTTATTCCATAGAAAAGCCTTGACTTGAGGTTAGATTTTTTTTATATT
TTGTTTTGTGTTATTTTTTTCTTTAACATCCCTAAAATTTTCCTTACATGTTTTACTAGCCAGATTTTTC
CTCCTCTCCTGACTACTCCCAGTCATAGCTGTCCCTCTTCTCTTATGGAGATCCCTCGACCTGCAGCCCA
AGCTTGAATTCTCTAGAATTACCCTGTTATCCCTATGCTTGGTTTACCGAGCTCTTATTGGTTTTCAAAC
TTCATTGACTGTGCCCAACGCGCCTGGGAGCTCACGGGGACAGCCCCCCCCCAAAGCCCCCAGGGATGTA
ATTACGTCCCTCCCCCGCTAGGGGGCAGCAGCGAGCCGCCCGGGGCTCCGCTCCGGTCCGGCGCTCCCCC
CGCATCCCCGAGCCGGCAGCGTGCGGGGACAGCCCGGGCACGGGGAAGGTGGCACGGGATCGCTTTCCTC
TGAACGCTTCTCGCTGCTCTTTGAGCCTGCAGACACCTGGGGGGATACGGGGAAAAAGCTAGGCTGAAAG
ACCGGTTCTTAGAATGACACGCGCCTGGGAGCTCACGGGGACAGCCCCCCCCCAAAGCCCCCAGGGATGT
AATTACGTCCCTCCCCCGCTAGGGGGCAGCAGCGAGCCGCCCGGGGCTCCGCTCCGGTCCGGCGCTCCCC
CCGCATCCCCGAGCCGGCAGCGTGCGGGGACAGCCCGGGCACGGGGAAGGTGGCACGGGATCGCTTTCCT
CTGAACGCTTCTCGCTGCTCTTTGAGCCTGCAGACACCTGGGGGGATACGGGGAAAAAGCTAACTTCTGA
GACGACAACTTTGTATAGAAAAGTTGGCTCCGAATTCGCCCTTGACAGCAGAGATCCAGTTTGGTTAATT
AATTGGCTCCGGTGCCCGTCAGTGGGCAGAGCGCACATCGCCCACAGTCCCCGAGAAGTTGTGGGGAGGG
GTCGGCAATTGAACCGGTGCCTAGAGAAGGTGGCGCGGGGTAAACTGGGAAAGTGATGTCGTGTACTGGC
TCCGCCTTTTTCCCGAGGGTGGGGGAGAACCGTATATAAGTGCAGTAGTCGCCGTGAACGTTCTTTTTCG
CAACGGGTTTGCCGCCAGAACACAGGTAAGTGCCGTGTGTGGTTCCCGCGGGCCTGGCCTCTTTACGGGT
TATGGCCCTTGCGTGCCTTGAATTACTTCCACCTGGCTGCAGTACGTGATTCTTGATCCCGAGCTTCGGG
TTGGAAGTGGGTGGGAGAGTTCGAGGCCTTGCGCTTAAGGAGCCCCTTCGCCTCGTGCTTGAGTTGAGGC
CTGGCCTGGGCGCTGGGGCCGCCGCGTGCGAATCTGGTGGCACCTTCGCGCCTGTCTCGCTGCTTTCGAT
AAGTCTCTAGCCATTTAAAATTTTTGATGACCTGCTGCGACGCTTTTTTTCTGGCAAGATAGTCTTGTAA
ATGCGGGCCAAGATCTGCACACTGGTATTTCGGTTTTTGGGGCCGCGGGCGGCGACGGGGCCCGTGCGTC
CCAGCGCACATGTTCGGCGAGGCGGGGCCTGCGAGCGCGGCCACCGAGAATCGGACGGGGGTAGTCTCAA
GCTGGCCGGCCTGCTCTGGTGCCTGGCCTCGCGCCGCCGTGTATCGCCCCGCCCTGGGCGGCAAGGCTGG
CCCGGTCGGCACCAGTTGCGTGAGCGGAAAGATGGCCGCTTCCCGGCCCTGCTGCAGGGAGCTCAAAATG
GAGGACGCGGCGCTCGGGAGAGCGGGCGGGTGAGTCACCCACACAAAGGAAAAGGGCCTTTCCGTCCTCA
GCCGTCGCTTCATGTGACTCCACGGAGTACCGGGCGCCGTCCAGGCACCTCGATTAGTTCTCGAGCTTTT
GGAGTACGTCGTCTTTAGGTTGGGGGGAGGGGTTTTATGCGATGGAGTTTCCCCACACTGAGTGGGTGGA
GACTGAAGTTAGGCCAGCTTGGCACTTGATGTAATTCTCCTTGGAATTTGCCCTTTTTGAGTTTGGATCT
TGGTTCATTCTCAAGCCTCAGACAGTGGTTCAAAGTTTTTTTCTTCCATTTCAGGTGTCGTGAGAAGGGC
GAATTCGACCCAAGTTTGTACAAAAAAGCAGGCTGGATCCAGGTGCCACCATGGTGAGCGAGCTGATTAA
GGAGAACATGCACATGAAGCTGTACATGGAGGGCACCGTGAACAACCACCACTTCAAGTGCACATCCGAG
GGCGAAGGCAAGCCCTACGAGGGCACCCAGACCATGAGAATCAAGGCGGTCGAGGGCGGCCCTCTCCCCT
TCGCCTTCGACATCCTGGCTACCAGCTTCATGTACGGCAGCAAAACCTTCATCAACCACACCCAGGGCAT
CCCCGACTTCTTTAAGCAGTCCTTCCCCGAGGGCTTCACATGGGAGAGAGTCACCACATACGAAGATGGG
GGCGTGCTGACCGCTACCCAGGACACCAGCCTCCAGGACGGCTGCCTCATCTACAACGTCAAGATCAGAG
GGGTGAACTTCCCATCCAACGGCCCTGTGATGCAGAAGAAAACACTCGGCTGGGAGGCCTCCACCGAGAC
ACTGTACCCCGCTGACGGCGGCCTGGAAGGCAGAGCCGACATGGCCCTGAAGCTCGTGGGCGGGGGCCAC
CTGATCTGCAACCTTAAGACCACATACAGATCCAAGAAACCCGCTAAGAACCTCAAGATGCCCGGCGTCT
ACTATGTGGACAGGAGACTGGAAAGAATCAAGGAGGCCGACAAAGAGACATACGTCGAGCAGCACGAGGT
GGCTGTGGCCAGATACTGCGACCTCCCTAGCAAACTGGGGCACAAACTTAATTGAGAATTCTACCACCCA
GCTTTCTTGTACAAAGTGGTACGTCTCAAGACCAGAGGTCTCTGCTTCAATCCGGCCTGGGCAACAAAGT
GAGATCCCTGGGCAACAAAGTGAGATCCCTGGGCAACAAAGTGAGATCCCTGGGCAACAAAGTGAGATCC
AACCAGAAGAGACCTGTGCTTCACTCCTCAGGTGCAGGCTGCCTATCAGAAGGTGGTGGCTGGTGTGGCC
AATGCCCTGGCTCACAAATACCACTGAGATCTTTTTCCCTCTGCCAAAAATTATGGGGACATCATGAAGC
CCCTTGAGCATCTGACTTCTGGCTAATAAAGGAAATTTATTTTCATTGCAATAGTGTGTTGGAATTTTTT
GTGTCTCTCACTCGGAAGGACATATGGGAGGGCAAATCATTTAAAACATCAGAATGAGTATTTGGTTTAG
AGTTTGGCAACATATGCCCATATGCTGGCTGCCATGAACAAAGGTTGGCTATAAAGAGGTCATCAGTATA
TGAAACAGCCCCCTGCTGTCCATTCCTTATTCCATAGAAAAGCCTTGACTTGAGGTTAGATTTTTTTTAT
ATTTTGTTTTGTGTTATTTTTTTCTTTAACATCCCTAAAATTTTCCTTACATGTTTTACTAGCCAGATTT
TTCCTCCTCTCCTGACTACTCCCAGTCATAGCTGTCCCTCTTCTCTTATGGAGATCCCGAGCGGTGCGTT
TTTATGCTTGTAGTATTGTATAATGTTTTTAAGATCCAAGCTTCTGACCTCTTCTCTTCCTCCCACAGGG
CCTCGAGACAATTGCATCGATGGTACCAGTGAAAGTCTGCAATGAATTCGAGTTGGCGCGCCTGTCATTC
TAAATCTCTCTTTCAGCCTAAAGCTTTTTCCCCGTATCCCCCCAGGTGTCTGCAGGCTCAAAGAGCAGCG
AGAAGCGTTCAGAGGAAAGCGATCCCGTGCCACCTTCCCCGTGCCCGGGCTGTCCCCGCACGCTGCCGGC
TCGGGGATGCGGGGGGAGCGCCGGACCGGAGCGGAGCCCCGGGCGGCTCGCTGCTGCCCCCTAGCGGGGG
AGGGACGTAATTACATCCCTGGGGGCTTTGGGAGGGGGCTGTCCCCGTGAGCTCCCAGGCGCGCCTGTCA
TTCTAAATCTCTCTTTCAGCCTAAAGCTTTTTCCCCGTATCCCCCCAGGTGTCTGCAGGCTCAAAGAGCA
GCGAGAAGCGTTCAGAGGAAAGCGATCCCGTGCCACCTTCCCCGTGCCCGGGCTGTCCCCGCACGCTGCC
GGCTCGGGGATGCGGGGGGAGCGCCGGACCGGAGCGGAGCCCCGGGCGGCTCGCTGCTGCCCCCTAGCGG
GGGAGGGACGTAATTACATCCCTGGGGGCTTTGGGGGGGGGCTGTCCCCGTGAGCTCCCAGGCGCGCCAA
CTCGGTACCGTATCGATGTCGACGTTAACGCTAGTGATATCAACTTTGTATAGAAAAGTTGGCTCCGAAT
TCGCCCTTGACAGCAGAGATCCAGTTTGGTTAATTAATTGGCTCCGGTGCCCGTCAGTGGGCAGAGCGCA
CATCGCCCACAGTCCCCGAGAAGTTGTGGGGAGGGGTCGGCAATTGAACCGGTGCCTAGAGAAGGTGGCG
CGGGGTAAACTGGGAAAGTGATGTCGTGTACTGGCTCCGCCTTTTTCCCGAGGGTGGGGGAGAACCGTAT
ATAAGTGCAGTAGTCGCCGTGAACGTTCTTTTTCGCAACGGGTTTGCCGCCAGAACACAGGTAAGTGCCG
TGTGTGGTTCCCGCGGGCCTGGCCTCTTTACGGGTTATGGCCCTTGCGTGCCTTGAATTACTTCCACCTG
GCTGCAGTACGTGATTCTTGATCCCGAGCTTCGGGTTGGAAGTGGGTGGGAGAGTTCGAGGCCTTGCGCT
TAAGGAGCCCCTTCGCCTCGTGCTTGAGTTGAGGCCTGGCCTGGGCGCTGGGGCCGCCGCGTGCGAATCT
GGTGGCACCTTCGCGCCTGTCTCGCTGCTTTCGATAAGTCTCTAGCCATTTAAAATTTTTGATGACCTGC
TGCGACGCTTTTTTTCTGGCAAGATAGTCTTGTAAATGCGGGCCAAGATCTGCACACTGGTATTTCGGTT
TTTGGGGCCGCGGGCGGCGACGGGGCCCGTGCGTCCCAGCGCACATGTTCGGCGAGGCGGGGCCTGCGAG
CGCGGCCACCGAGAATCGGACGGGGGTAGTCTCAAGCTGGCCGGCCTGCTCTGGTGCCTGGCCTCGCGCC
GCCGTGTATCGCCCCGCCCTGGGCGGCAAGGCTGGCCCGGTCGGCACCAGTTGCGTGAGCGGAAAGATGG
CCGCTTCCCGGCCCTGCTGCAGGGAGCTCAAAATGGAGGACGCGGCGCTCGGGAGAGCGGGCGGGTGAGT
CACCCACACAAAGGAAAAGGGCCTTTCCGTCCTCAGCCGTCGCTTCATGTGACTCCACGGAGTACCGGGC
GCCGTCCAGGCACCTCGATTAGTTCTCGAGCTTTTGGAGTACGTCGTCTTTAGGTTGGGGGGAGGGGTTT
TATGCGATGGAGTTTCCCCACACTGAGTGGGTGGAGACTGAAGTTAGGCCAGCTTGGCACTTGATGTAAT
TCTCCTTGGAATTTGCCCTTTTTGAGTTTGGATCTTGGTTCATTCTCAAGCCTCAGACAGTGGTTCAAAG
TTTTTTTCTTCCATTTCAGGTGTCGTGAGAAGGGCGAATTCGACCCAAGTTTGTACAAAAAAGCAGGCTC
GCCACCATGGTGAGCAAGGGCGAGGAGCTGTTCACCGGGGTGGTGCCCATCCTGGTCGAGCTGGACGGCG
ACGTAAACGGCCACAAGTTCAGCGTGAGGGGCGAGGGCGAGGGCGATGCCACCAACGGCAAGCTGACCCT
GAAGTTCATCTGCACCACCGGCAAGCTGCCCGTGCCCTGGCCCACCCTCGTGACCACCCTGAGCCACGGC
GTGCAGTGCTTCGCCCGCTACCCCGACCACATGAAGCAGCACGACTTCTTCAAGTCCGCCATGCCCGAAG
GCTACGTCCAGGAGCGCACCATCTTCTTCAAGGACGACGGCACCTACAAGACCCGCGCCGAGGTGAAGTT
CGAGGGCGACACCCTAGTGAACCGCATCGAGCTGAAGGGCGTCGACTTCAAGGAGGACGGCAACATCCTG
GGGCACAAGCTGGAGTACAACTTCAACAGCCACAACATCTATATCATGGCCGTCAAGCAGAAGAACGGCA
TCAAGGTGAACTTCAAGATCCGCCACAACGTGGAGGACGGCAGCGTGCAGCTCGCCGACCACTACCAGCA
GAACACCCCCATCGGCGACGGCCCCGTGCTGCTGCCCGACAGCCACTACCTGAGCACCCAGTCCGTGCTG
AGCAAAGACCCCAACGAGAAGCGCGATCACATGGTCCTGCTGGAGTTCCGCACCGCCGCCGGGATCACTC
TCGGCATGGACGAGCTGTACAAGTAATACCACCCAGCTTTCTTGTACAAAGTGGTACGCGTGAATTCACT
CCTCAGGTGCAGGCTGCCTATCAGAAGGTGGTGGCTGGTGTGGCCAATGCCCTGGCTCACAAATACCACT
GAGATCTTTTTCCCTCTGCCAAAAATTATGGGGACATCATGAAGCCCCTTGAGCATCTGACTTCTGGCTA
ATAAAGGAAATTTATTTTCATTGCAATAGTGTGTTGGAATTTTTTGTGTCTCTCACTCGGAAGGACATAT
GGGAGGGCAAATCATTTAAAACATCAGAATGAGTATTTGGTTTAGAGTTTGGCAACATATGCCCATATGC
TGGCTGCCATGAACAAAGGTTGGCTATAAAGAGGTCATCAGTATATGAAACAGCCCCCTGCTGTCCATTC
CTTATTCCATAGAAAAGCCTTGACTTGAGGTTAGATTTTTTTTATATTTTGTTTTGTGTTATTTTTTTCT
TTAACATCCCTAAAATTTTCCTTACATGTTTTACTAGCCAGATTTTTCCTCCTCTCCTGACTACTCCCAG
TCATAGCTGTCCCTCTTCTCTTATGGAGATCCCTCGACCTGCAGCCCAAGCTTGGCGTAATCATGGTCAT
AGCTGTTTCCTGTGTGAAATTGTTATCCGCTCACAATTCCACACAACATACGAGCCGGAAGCATAAAGTG
TAAAGCCTGGGGTGCCTAATGAGTGAGCTAACTCACATTAATTGCGTTGCGCTCACTGCCCGCTTTCCAG
TCGGGAAACCTGTCGTGCCAGCGGATCGACAGTACTAAGCTTGGTCTAATACCCAATCTCTCGTCTTATC
CAGATGTTTTATACGCCTCTGGCCCGTGTCTCAAAATCTCTGATGTTACATTGCACAAGATAAAATAATA
TCATCATGAACAATAAAACTGTCTGCTTACATAAACAGTAATACAAGGGGTGTTATGAGCCATATTCAAC
GGGAAACGTCGAGGCCGCGATTAAATTCCAACATGGATGCTGATTTATATGGGTATAAATGGGCTCGCGA
TAATGTCGGGCAATCAGGTGCGACAATCTATCGCTTGTATGGGAAGCCCGATGCGCCAGAGTTGTTTCTG
AAACATGGCAAAGGTAGCGTTGCCAATGATGTTACAGATGAGATGGTCAGACTAAACTGGCTGACGGAAT
TTATGCCTCTTCCGACCATCAAGCATTTTATCCGTACTCCTGATGATGCATGGTTACTCACCACTGCGAT
CCCCGGAAAAACAGCATTCCAGGTATTAGAAGAATATCCTGATTCAGGTGAAAATATTGTTGATGCGCTG
GCAGTGTTCCTGCGCCGGTTGCATTCGATTCCTGTTTGTAATTGTCCTTTTAACAGCGATCGCGTATTTC
GTCTCGCTCAGGCGCAATCACGAATGAATAACGGTTTGGTTGATGCGAGTGATTTTGATGACGAGCGTAA
TGGCTGGCCTGTTGAACAAGTCTGGAAAGAAATGCATAAACTTTTGCCATTCTCACCGGATTCAGTCGTC
ACTCATGGTGATTTCTCACTTGATAACCTTATTTTTGACGAGGGGAAATTAATAGGTTGTATTGATGTTG
GACGAGTCGGAATCGCAGACCGATACCAGGATCTTGCCATCCTATGGAACTGCCTCGGTGAGTTTTCTCC
TTCATTACAGAAACGGCTTTTTCAAAAATATGGTATTGATAATCCTGATATGAATAAATTGCAGTTTCAT
TTGATGCTCGATGAGTTTTTCTAATCAGAATTGGTTAATTGGTTGTAACACTGGCAGAGCATTACGCTGA
CTTGACGGGACGGCGCAAGCTCATGACCAAAATCCCTTAACGTGAGTTACGCGTCGTTCCACTGAGCGTC
AGAGGTATCACTAGTATTACAGAGGTAAGTTATAACAGTCGCCTAACCC
Features (pLannotate 1.2.2; 28 found; start..end, strand, type, name):
     87..675     -  rep_origin     ori: high-copy-number ColE1/pMB1/pBR322/pUC origin of replication
    846..1706    -  CDS            AmpR: β-lactamase; bla; confers resistance to ampicillin, carbenicillin, and related antibiotics
   1707..1778    -  promoter       AmpR promoter: bla
   1857..2456    +  CDS            PuroR: puromycin N-acetyltransferase; pac from Streptomyces alboniger; confers resistance to puromycin
   2461..2541    +  CDS            HBB (fragment): HBB_PONPY - Experimental evidence at transcript level: Swiss-Prot protein existence level 2. Involved in oxygen transport from the lung to the various peripheral tissues. From Pongo pygmaeus (Bornean orangutan).
   2612..2667    +  polyA_signal   β-globin poly(A) signal: rabbit β-globin polyadenylation signal (Gil and Proudfoot, 1987)
   3646..3666    +  protein_bind   attB4: mutant version of attB; core recombination site for the Gateway® BP reaction BP Clonase™
   3734..3945    +  promoter       EF-1α core promoter: core promoter for human elongation factor EF-1α
   3946..4884    +  intron         EF-1α intron A: intron upstream of the start codon of human EF-1α
   4911..4931    +  protein_bind   attB1: mutant version of attB; core recombination site for the Gateway® BP reaction BP Clonase™
   4951..5646    +  CDS            mKate2: mKate2 is a basic (constitutively fluorescent) red fluorescent protein published in 2009, derived from Entacmaea quadricolor. It is reported to be a rapidly-maturing monomer with moderate acid sensitivity.
   5666..5690    -  protein_bind   attB2: mutant version of attB; recombination site for the Gateway® BP reaction BP Clonase™
   5830..5904    +  CDS            HBB (fragment): HBB_PONPY - Experimental evidence at transcript level: Swiss-Prot protein existence level 2. Involved in oxygen transport from the lung to the various peripheral tissues. From Pongo pygmaeus (Bornean orangutan).
   5975..6030    +  polyA_signal   β-globin poly(A) signal: rabbit β-globin polyadenylation signal (Gil and Proudfoot, 1987)
   6414..6439    +  misc_feature   SA: splice acceptor site
   7111..7131    +  protein_bind   attB4: mutant version of attB; core recombination site for the Gateway® BP reaction BP Clonase™
   7199..7410    +  promoter       EF-1α core promoter: core promoter for human elongation factor EF-1α
   7411..8349    +  intron         EF-1α intron A: intron upstream of the start codon of human EF-1α
   8376..8396    +  protein_bind   attB1: mutant version of attB; core recombination site for the Gateway® BP reaction BP Clonase™
   8407..9123    +  CDS            EBFP2: EBFP2 is a basic (constitutively fluorescent) blue fluorescent protein published in 2007, derived from Aequorea victoria. It is reported to be a rapidly-maturing monomer with moderate acid sensitivity.
   9131..9155    -  protein_bind   attB2: mutant version of attB; recombination site for the Gateway® BP reaction BP Clonase™
   9159..9239    +  CDS            HBB (fragment): HBB_PONPY - Experimental evidence at transcript level: Swiss-Prot protein existence level 2. Involved in oxygen transport from the lung to the various peripheral tissues. From Pongo pygmaeus (Bornean orangutan).
   9310..9365    +  polyA_signal   β-globin poly(A) signal: rabbit β-globin polyadenylation signal (Gil and Proudfoot, 1987)
   9748..9770    -  protein_bind   lac operator (fragment): The lac repressor binds to the lac operator to inhibit transcription in E. coli. This inhibition can be relieved by adding lactose or isopropyl-β-D-thiogalactopyranoside (IPTG). lac repressor encoded by lacI
   9774..9804    -  promoter       lac promoter: promoter for the E. coli lac operon
   9819..9840    -  protein_bind   CAP binding site: CAP binding activates transcription in the presence of cAMP. E. coli catabolite activator protein
   9853..9892    -  CDS            lacI (fragment): lac repressor; lacI; The lac repressor binds to the lac operator to inhibit transcription in E. coli. This inhibition can be relieved by adding lactose or isopropyl-β-D-thiogalactopyranoside (IPTG).
  10065..10874   +  CDS            KanR: aminoglycoside phosphotransferase; aph(3')-Ia; confers resistance to kanamycin in bacteria or G418 (Geneticin®) in eukaryotes
