[The description below was written by a language model from this plasmid's Addgene catalogue record and pLannotate feature annotations shown in this document.]
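Description:
LSB-hsa-miR-1285-5p is an 11 kb mammalian expression plasmid built on the Low Sensor Backbone (LSB) and designed as a two-colour fluorescent reporter of microRNA activity. It replicates in E. coli from a high-copy ColE1/pUC-type origin and carries both a β-lactamase gene and an aph(3')-Ia kanamycin resistance gene, so it is selected with ampicillin and kanamycin together. A fragmentary lac promoter/operator region is also annotated and is presumably a cloning remnant.

The payload consists of two parallel transcription units, each driven by the human EF-1α core promoter with its intron A and terminated by a rabbit β-globin polyadenylation signal. One unit encodes the red fluorescent protein mKate2, and its 3' UTR contains a target site for human miR-1285-5p; the site itself is not annotated in the feature table but is described in the catalogue entry. The other unit encodes the blue protein EBFP2 without a target and serves as an internal normaliser. When miR-1285-5p is active in a transfected cell, the mKate2 transcript is repressed, so the ratio of red to blue fluorescence reports miRNA activity independently of plasmid dose. Gateway attB4, attB1 and attB2 scars flank the promoters and coding sequences, reflecting modular assembly of the parts, while the target was inserted by Gibson cloning.

A puromycin N-acetyltransferase gene with its own β-globin poly(A) signal allows puromycin selection in mammalian cells, although no promoter for it is annotated. The depositor notes that the repeated poly(A) elements make the plasmid inherently unstable. The physical plasmid also differs slightly from the deposited sequence, with short insertions flanking the puromycin gene that do not impair selection.
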