Addgene plasmid #103202: LSB-hsa-miR-1285-5p
Purpose: Used to sense miRNA activity using fluorescence based tools. hsa-miR-1285-5p target in 3' UTR of of mKate. miRNA activity can be measured by the repression of mKate2 relative to EBFP2 fluorescent proteins . Plasmid is inherently unstable; please see Depositor Comments
Depositing lab: Ron Weiss. Depositing organization: Massachusetts Institute of Technology. Publication: A mixed antagonistic/synergistic miRNA repression model enables accurate predictions of multi-input miRNA sensor activity. Gam JJ, Babb J, Weiss R. Nat Commun. 2018 Jun 22;9(1):2430. doi: 10.1038/s41467-018-04575-0. PubMed 29934631.
Backbone
  Vector backbone: Low Sensor Backbone (LSB)
  Vector type: Mammalian Expression, Synthetic Biology
Growth in bacteria
  Bacterial resistance: Ampicillin and Kanamycin, 100 & 50 μg/mL
  Growth temperature: 30°C
  Growth strain: NEB Stable
  Copy number: High Copy
Gene/Insert
  Gene/Insert name: hsa-miR-1285-5p target
  Species: H. sapiens (human)
  Promoter: EF-1a
  Cloning method: Gibson Cloning
Terms and licenses: Academic/Nonprofit Terms; Industry Terms: Not Available to Industry
Depositor comments: Please note that this plasmid is inherently unstable due to a repeating poly A element. We recommend performing a diagnostic digest on multiple colonies upon receipt. The depositors would like to note the presence of several discrepancies between the depositor sequence and physical plasmid sequence. In particular, the sequences upstream and downstream of the puromycin coding region have 10 bp insertions which do not affect the ability to perform puromycin selection. The sequences for those regions within the physical plasmids are as follows: Upstream of Puro: GAATTCGACCGCCTGTCTCAAGGTGCCACC; Downstream of Puro: GCTTTGAGACTACGCGTGAATTCACTCCTC.
How to cite: LSB-hsa-miR-1285-5p was a gift from Ron Weiss (Addgene plasmid # 103202 ; http://n2t.net/addgene:103202 ; RRID:Addgene_103202)
