>Addgene plasmid #103202 | LSB-hsa-miR-1285-5p | depositor partial sequence | sequence record 195454 | hsa-miR-1285-5p target
CCTGGGCAACAAAGTGAGATC
