>Addgene plasmid #103202 | LSB-hsa-miR-1285-5p | addgene partial sequence | sequence record 254734 | mKate2-F 5'-ACCCGCTAAGAACCTCAAGA-3'
GAGGCCGACAAAGAGACATACGTCGAGCAGCACGAGGTGGCTGTGGCCAGATACTGCGACCTCCCTAGCA
AACTGGGGCACAAACTTAATTGAGAATTCTACCACCCAGCTTTCTTGTACAAAGTGGTACGTCTCAAGAC
CAGAGGTCTCTGCTTCAATCCGGCCTGGGCAACAAAGTGAGATCCCTGGGCAACAAAGTGAGATCCCTGG
GCAACAAAGTGAGATCCCTGGGCAACAAAGTGAGATCCAACCAGAAGAGACCTGTGCTTCACTCCTCAGG
TGCAGGCTGCCTATCAGAAGGTGGTGGCTGGTGTGGCCAATGCCCTGGCTCACAAATACCACTGAGATCT
TTTTCCCTCTGCCAAAAATTATGGGGACATCATGAAGCCCCTTGAGCATCTGACTTCTGGCTAATAAAGG
AAATTTATTTTCATTGCAATAGTGTGTTGGAATTTTTTGTGTCTCTCACTCGGAAGGACATATGGGAGGG
CAAATCATTTAAAACATCAGAATGAGTATTTGGTTTAGAGTTTGGCAACATATGCCCATATGCTGGCTGC
CATGAACAAAGGTTGGCTATAAAGAGGTCATCAGTATATGAAACAGCCCCCTGCTGTCCATTCCTTATTC
